Addgene plasmid #10681: pMKO.1 GFP B56 gamma3 shRNA 14-1
Depositing lab: William Hahn. Depositing organization: Dana-Farber Cancer Institute. Publication: Identification of specific PP2A complexes involved in human cell transformation. Chen W, Possemato R, Campbell KT, Plattner CA, Pallas DC, Hahn WC. Cancer Cell. 2004 Feb . 5(2):127-36. 10.1016/S1535-6108(04)00026-1 PubMed 14998489.
Backbone
  Vector backbone: pMKO.1
  Backbone size w/o insert (bp): 6700
  Vector type: Mammalian Expression, Retroviral, RNAi
  Selectable markers: GFP
Growth in bacteria
  Bacterial resistance: Ampicillin, 100 μg/mL
  Growth temperature: 37°C
  Growth strain: DH5alpha
  Copy number: High Copy
Gene/Insert
  Gene/Insert name: PP2A B56 gamma3 shRNA (alt names: PP2A B56 gamma; B56 gamma)
  Species: H. sapiens (human)
  Insert size (bp): 58
  Entrez Gene: PPP2R5C (a.k.a. B56G, B56gamma, PR61G)
  Cloning method: Restriction Enzyme; 5′ cloning site AgeI (not destroyed); 3′ cloning site EcoRI (not destroyed)
  Sequencing primers: 5′ pLXSN 5'
Terms and licenses: Academic/Nonprofit Terms; Industry Terms: Not Available to Industry
Depositor comments: To make retroviruses expressing shRNAs, oligonucleotides were inserted in the vector pMKO.1-puro modified by replacing the puromycin resistance gene with hrGFP (pMKO.1-GFP). The shRNAs were generated by cloning nucleotides 423-442 of PP2A B56 gamma followed by a 6 bp loop and the corresponding antisense sequence followed by five thymidines into pMKO.1-GFP.
How to cite: pMKO.1 GFP B56 gamma3 shRNA 14-1 was a gift from William Hahn (Addgene plasmid # 10681 ; http://n2t.net/addgene:10681 ; RRID:Addgene_10681)
