[The description below was written by a language model from this plasmid's Addgene catalogue record.]
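Description:
pMKO.1 GFP B56 gamma3 shRNA 14-1 is a retroviral RNAi vector for stable knockdown of the human PP2A regulatory subunit B56 gamma (PPP2R5C) in mammalian cells. It is built on pMKO.1-GFP, a derivative of the roughly 6.7 kb pMKO.1-puro backbone in which the puromycin resistance gene was replaced with hrGFP. Transduced cells are therefore identified or sorted by green fluorescence rather than selected with a drug. In bacteria the plasmid is maintained at high copy number under ampicillin selection.

The payload is a 58 bp synthetic oligonucleotide insert cloned between AgeI and EcoRI sites, both of which are retained. It consists of a sense stretch corresponding to nucleotides 423-442 of the B56 gamma sequence, a 6 bp loop, the matching antisense sequence, and a run of five thymidines. When transcribed, this arrangement folds into a short hairpin that is processed by the cellular RNAi machinery into an siRNA directed against the B56 gamma message. The thymidine tract is the kind of terminator typically used for RNA polymerase III transcripts. The record does not name the promoter driving the hairpin or the promoter driving hrGFP, and no feature table is provided, so the LTRs, packaging signal and replication origin expected of a retroviral plasmid cannot be confirmed in detail here.

The construct is used to produce retrovirus that delivers the shRNA cassette into target cells. It was deposited in connection with work identifying which specific PP2A complexes contribute to human cell transformation, where suppression of individual regulatory subunits such as B56 gamma was used to test their roles.
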