>Addgene plasmid #10681 | pMKO.1 GFP B56 gamma3 shRNA 14-1 | addgene partial sequence | sequence record 17576 | 10681 with pLXSN5'
TCCTTCTCAGGCGCCGGAATTGAAGATCTGTCGACAGGTCGGGCAGGAAGAGGGCCTATTTCCCATGATT
CCTTCATATTTGCATATACGATACAAGGCTGTTAGAGAGATAATTAGAATTAATTTGACTGTAAACACAA
AGATATTAGTACAAAATACGTGACGTAGAAAGTAATAATTTCTTGGGTAGTTTGCAGTTTTAAAATTATG
TTTTAAAATGGACTATCATATGCTTACCGTAACTTGAAAGTATTTCGATTTCTTGGCTTTATATATCTTG
TGGAAAGGACGAAACACCGGAAGATGAACCAACGTTAGAAGCTCGAGCTTCTAACGTTGGTTCATCTTTT
TTTGAATTCGCCAGCACAGTGGTCGACCCTGTGGAATGTGTGTCAGTTAGGGTGTGGAAAGTCCCCAGGC
TCCCCAGCAGGCAGAAGTATGCAAAGCATGCATCTCAATTAGTCAGCAACCAGGTGTGGAAAGTCCCCAG
GCTCCCCAGCAGGCAGAAGTATGCAAAGCATGCATCTCAATTAGTCAGCAACCATAGTCCCGCCCCTAAC
TCCGCCCATCCCGCCCCTAACTCCGCCCAGTTCCGCCCATTCTCCGCCCCATGGCTGACTAATTTTTTTT
ATTTATGCAGAGGCCGAGGCCGCCTCGGCCTCTG
